Addgene plasmid #202685: EGFP-C3-beta-spectrin
Purpose: fluorescent protein tagged beta-spectrin
Depositing lab: Gerry Hammond. Depositing organization: University of Pittsburgh (University, School of Medicine, and Cancer Institute). Publication: PI(4,5)P2 diffuses freely in the plasma membrane even within high-density effector protein complexes. Pacheco J, Cassidy AC, Zewe JP, Wills RC, Hammond GRV. J Cell Biol. 2023 Feb 6;222(2):e202204099. doi: 10.1083/jcb.202204099. Epub 2022 Nov 23. PubMed 36416724.
Backbone
  Vector backbone: pEGFP-C3
  Vector type: Mammalian Expression
Growth in bacteria
  Bacterial resistance: Kanamycin, 50 μg/mL
  Growth temperature: 37°C
  Growth strain: DH5alpha
  Copy number: High Copy
Gene/Insert
  Gene/Insert name: EGFP:SPTB(1-2364)
  Species: H. sapiens (human)
  Entrez Gene: SPTB (a.k.a. EL3, HS2, HSPTB1, SPH2)
  Cloning method: Gibson Cloning
Terms and licenses: Academic/Nonprofit Terms; Industry Terms: Not Available to Industry
How to cite: EGFP-C3-beta-spectrin was a gift from Gerry Hammond (Addgene plasmid # 202685 ; http://n2t.net/addgene:202685 ; RRID:Addgene_202685)
