[The description below was written by a language model from this plasmid's Addgene catalogue record and pLannotate feature annotations shown in this document.]
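Description:
EGFP-C3-beta-spectrin is a mammalian expression plasmid built on the pEGFP-C3 backbone that produces human beta-spectrin fused to the C-terminus of EGFP. It is about 11.8 kb and is propagated in E. coli as a high-copy plasmid through a ColE1/pUC-type origin. An f1 origin is also present. Selection relies on the Tn5 NeoR/KanR aminoglycoside phosphotransferase gene. This gene sits downstream of both a bacterial (bla-type) promoter and the SV40 enhancer/early promoter and is terminated by the HSV TK polyadenylation signal. It therefore confers kanamycin resistance in bacteria and can give G418 resistance in transfected mammalian cells.

The expression cassette uses the human CMV immediate-early enhancer and promoter to drive the EGFP coding sequence. A short remnant of the multiple cloning site acts as a linker, followed by a roughly 7.1 kb spectrin open reading frame inserted by Gibson assembly, and the SV40 poly(A) signal ends the transcript. The catalogue entry names the insert as SPTB residues 1-2364 and links it to the erythrocytic SPTB gene. The sequence-based annotation instead matches this open reading frame to SPTBN1, the non-erythrocytic beta-II spectrin (fodrin), whose length fits the stated residue range. Users should therefore confirm which paralogue is present. A short fragment resembling an HA epitope is annotated just after the spectrin sequence, but the record does not say whether it is an intended, in-frame tag.

The stated purpose is to provide fluorescent protein-tagged beta-spectrin. This allows the spectrin-based membrane cytoskeleton to be visualised in live or fixed mammalian cells, and the associated study examined lipid diffusion in the plasma membrane.
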