Features (pLannotate 1.2.2; 15 found; start..end, strand, type, name):
    150..944     +  CDS            NeoR/KanR: aminoglycoside phosphotransferase from Tn5; aph(3')-II (or nptII); confers resistance to neomycin, kanamycin, and G418 (Geneticin®)
    965..1117    +  CDS            ble (fragment): BLE_KLEPN - Experimental evidence at protein level: Swiss-Prot protein existence level 1. Binding protein with a strong affinity to the bleomycin family of antibiotics. Binds to CL990; an antimitotic-antibiotic compound. From Klebsiella pneumoniae.
   1176..1223    +  polyA_signal   HSV TK poly(A) signal: herpes simplex virus thymidine kinase polyadenylation signal (Cole and Stacy, 1985)
   1552..2140    +  rep_origin     ori: high-copy-number ColE1/pMB1/pBR322/pUC origin of replication
   2315..2618    +  enhancer       CMV enhancer: human cytomegalovirus immediate early enhancer
   2619..2822    +  promoter       CMV promoter: human cytomegalovirus (CMV) immediate early promoter
   2843..3559    +  CDS            EGFP: EGFP is a basic (constitutively fluorescent) green fluorescent protein published in 1996, derived from Aequorea victoria. It is reported to be a rapidly-maturing weak dimer with moderate acid sensitivity.
   3562..3598    +  misc_feature   MCS (fragment): multiple cloning site
   3605..10696   +  CDS            SPTBN1: SPTB2_HUMAN - Also known as SPTB2. Experimental evidence at protein level: Swiss-Prot protein existence level 1. Fodrin, which seems to be involved in secretion, interacts with calmodulin in a calcium-dependent manner and is thus candidate for the calcium-dependent movement of the cytoskeleton at the membrane. From Homo sapiens (Human).
  10703..10731   +  CDS            3xHA (fragment): three tandem HA epitope tags
  10748..10831   +  CDS            large T antigen (fragment): large T antigen from SV40 (simian virus 40)
  10854..10975   +  polyA_signal   SV40 poly(A) signal: SV40 polyadenylation signal
  11009..11437   -  rep_origin     f1 ori (sequence partly withheld): f1 bacteriophage origin of replication; arrow indicates direction of (+) strand synthesis
  11464..11568   +  promoter       AmpR promoter: bla
  11570..115     +  promoter       SV40 promoter (across the origin): SV40 enhancer and early promoter
>Addgene plasmid #202685 | EGFP-C3-beta-spectrin | addgene full sequence | sequence record 399522 | Addgene NGS Result
TCCGCCCCATGGCTGACTAATTTTTTTTATTTATGCAGAGGCCGAGGCCGCCTCGGCCTCTGAGCTATTC
CAGAAGTAGTGAGGAGGCTTTTTTGGAGGCCTAGGCTTTTGCAAAGATCGATCAAGAGACAGGATGAGGA
TCGTTTCGCATGATTGAACAAGATGGATTGCACGCAGGTTCTCCGGCCGCTTGGGTGGAGAGGCTATTCG
GCTATGACTGGGCACAACAGACAATCGGCTGCTCTGATGCCGCCGTGTTCCGGCTGTCAGCGCAGGGGCG
CCCGGTTCTTTTTGTCAAGACCGACCTGTCCGGTGCCCTGAATGAACTGCAAGACGAGGCAGCGCGGCTA
TCGTGGCTGGCCACGACGGGCGTTCCTTGCGCAGCTGTGCTCGACGTTGTCACTGAAGCGGGAAGGGACT
GGCTGCTATTGGGCGAAGTGCCGGGGCAGGATCTCCTGTCATCTCACCTTGCTCCTGCCGAGAAAGTATC
CATCATGGCTGATGCAATGCGGCGGCTGCATACGCTTGATCCGGCTACCTGCCCATTCGACCACCAAGCG
AAACATCGCATCGAGCGAGCACGTACTCGGATGGAAGCCGGTCTTGTCGATCAGGATGATCTGGACGAAG
AGCATCAGGGGCTCGCGCCAGCCGAACTGTTCGCCAGGCTCAAGGCGAGCATGCCCGACGGCGAGGATCT
CGTCGTGACCCATGGCGATGCCTGCTTGCCGAATATCATGGTGGAAAATGGCCGCTTTTCTGGATTCATC
GACTGTGGCCGGCTGGGTGTGGCGGACCGCTATCAGGACATAGCGTTGGCTACCCGTGATATTGCTGAAG
AGCTTGGCGGCGAATGGGCTGACCGCTTCCTCGTGCTTTACGGTATCGCCGCTCCCGATTCGCAGCGCAT
CGCCTTCTATCGCCTTCTTGACGAGTTCTTCTGAGCGGGACTCTGGGGTTCGAAATGACCGACCAAGCGA
CGCCCAACCTGCCATCACGAGATTTCGATTCCACCGCCGCCTTCTATGAAAGGTTGGGCTTCGGAATCGT
TTTCCGGGACGCCGGCTGGATGATCCTCCAGCGCGGGGATCTCATGCTGGAGTTCTTCGCCCACCCTAGG
GGGAGGCTAACTGAAACACGGAAGGAGACAATACCGGAAGGAACCCGCGCTATGACGGCAATAAAAAGAC
AGAATAAAACGCACGGTGTTGGGTCGTTTGTTCATAAACGCGGGGTTCGGTCCCAGGGCTGGCACTCTGT
CGATACCCCACCGAGACCCCATTGGGGCCAATACGCCCGCGTTTCTTCCTTTTCCCCACCCCACCCCCCA
AGTTCGGGTGAAGGCCCAGGGCTCGCAGCCAACGTCGGGGCGGCAGGCCCTGCCATAGCCTCAGGTTACT
CATATATACTTTAGATTGATTTAAAACTTCATTTTTAATTTAAAAGGATCTAGGTGAAGATCCTTTTTGA
TAATCTCATGACCAAAATCCCTTAACGTGAGTTTTCGTTCCACTGAGCGTCAGACCCCGTAGAAAAGATC
AAAGGATCTTCTTGAGATCCTTTTTTTCTGCGCGTAATCTGCTGCTTGCAAACAAAAAAACCACCGCTAC
CAGCGGTGGTTTGTTTGCCGGATCAAGAGCTACCAACTCTTTTTCCGAAGGTAACTGGCTTCAGCAGAGC
GCAGATACCAAATACTGTTCTTCTAGTGTAGCCGTAGTTAGGCCACCACTTCAAGAACTCTGTAGCACCG
CCTACATACCTCGCTCTGCTAATCCTGTTACCAGTGGCTGCTGCCAGTGGCGATAAGTCGTGTCTTACCG
GGTTGGACTCAAGACGATAGTTACCGGATAAGGCGCAGCGGTCGGGCTGAACGGGGGGTTCGTGCACACA
GCCCAGCTTGGAGCGAACGACCTACACCGAACTGAGATACCTACAGCGTGAGCTATGAGAAAGCGCCACG
CTTCCCGAAGGGAGAAAGGCGGACAGGTATCCGGTAAGCGGCAGGGTCGGAACAGGAGAGCGCACGAGGG
AGCTTCCAGGGGGAAACGCCTGGTATCTTTATAGTCCTGTCGGGTTTCGCCACCTCTGACTTGAGCGTCG
ATTTTTGTGATGCTCGTCAGGGGGGCGGAGCCTATGGAAAAACGCCAGCAACGCGGCCTTTTTACGGTTC
CTGGCCTTTTGCTGGCCTTTTGCTCACATGTTCTTTCCTGCGTTATCCCCTGATTCTGTGGATAACCGTA
TTACCGCCATGCATTAGTTATTAATAGTAATCAATTACGGGGTCATTAGTTCATAGCCCATATATGGAGT
TCCGCGTTACATAACTTACGGTAAATGGCCCGCCTGGCTGACCGCCCAACGACCCCCGCCCATTGACGTC
AATAATGACGTATGTTCCCATAGTAACGCCAATAGGGACTTTCCATTGACGTCAATGGGTGGAGTATTTA
CGGTAAACTGCCCACTTGGCAGTACATCAAGTGTATCATATGCCAAGTACGCCCCCTATTGACGTCAATG
ACGGTAAATGGCCCGCCTGGCATTATGCCCAGTACATGACCTTATGGGACTTTCCTACTTGGCAGTACAT
CTACGTATTAGTCATCGCTATTACCATGGTGATGCGGTTTTGGCAGTACATCAATGGGCGTGGATAGCGG
TTTGACTCACGGGGATTTCCAAGTCTCCACCCCATTGACGTCAATGGGAGTTTGTTTTGGCACCAAAATC
AACGGGACTTTCCAAAATGTCGTAACAACTCCGCCCCATTGACGCAAATGGGCGGTAGGCGTGTACGGTG
GGAGGTCTATATAAGCAGAGCTGGTTTAGTGAACCGTCAGATATGGTGAGCAAGGGCGAGGAGCTGTTCA
CCGGGGTGGTGCCCATCCTGGTCGAGCTGGACGGCGACGTAAACGGCCACAAGTTCAGCGTGTCCGGCGA
GGGCGAGGGCGATGCCACCTACGGCAAGCTGACCCTGAAGTTCATCTGCACCACCGGCAAGCTGCCCGTG
CCCTGGCCCACCCTCGTGACCACCCTGACCTACGGCGTGCAGTGCTTCAGCCGCTACCCCGACCACATGA
AGCAGCACGACTTCTTCAAGTCCGCCATGCCCGAAGGCTACGTCCAGGAGCGCACCATCTTCTTCAAGGA
CGACGGCAACTACAAGACCCGCGCCGAGGTGAAGTTCGAGGGCGACACCCTGGTGAACCGCATCGAGCTG
AAGGGCATCGACTTCAAGGAGGACGGCAACATCCTGGGGCACAAGCTGGAGTACAACTACAACAGCCACA
ACGTCTATATCATGGCCGACAAGCAGAAGAACGGCATCAAGGTGAACTTCAAGATCCGCCACAACATCGA
GGACGGCAGCGTGCAGCTCGCCGACCACTACCAGCAGAACACCCCCATCGGCGACGGCCCCGTGCTGCTG
CCCGACAACCACTACCTGAGCACCCAGTCCGCCCTGAGCAAAGACCCCAACGAGAAGCGCGATCACATGG
TCCTGCTGGAGTTCGTGACCGCCGCCGGGATCACTCTCGGCATGGACGAGCTGTACAAGCCGCTAGCGCT
ACCGGACTCAGATCTCGAGCTCAAGCTTGCCGCCATGACGACCACAGTAGCCACAGACTATGACAACATT
GAGATCCAGCAGCAGTACAGTGATGTCAACAACCGCTGGGATGTCGACGACTGGGACAATGAGAACAGCT
CTGCGCGGCTTTTTGAGCGGTCCCGCATCAAGGCTCTGGCAGATGAGCGTGAAGCCGTGCAGAAGAAGAC
CTTCACCAAGTGGGTCAATTCCCACCTTGCCCGTGTGTCCTGCCGGATCACAGACCTGTACACTGACCTT
CGAGATGGACGGATGCTCATCAAGCTGCTGGAGGTCCTCTCTGGAGAGAGGCTGCCTAAACCCACCAAGG
GACGAATGCGCATCCACTGCTTAGAGAATGTGGACAAGGCCCTTCAGTTCCTGAAGGAGCAGAGAGTCCA
TCTTGAGAACATGGGGTCCCATGACATCGTGGATGGAAACCACCGGCTGACCCTTGGCCTCATCTGGACC
ATCATCCTGCGCTTCCAGATCCAGGATATCAGTGTGGAAACTGAAGACAACAAAGAGAAGAAATCTGCCA
AGGATGCATTGCTGTTGTGGTGCCAGATGAAGACAGCTGGGTACCCCAATGTCAACATTCACAATTTCAC
CACTAGCTGGAGGGACGGCATGGCCTTCAATGCACTGATACACAAACACCGGCCTGACCTGATAGATTTT
GACAAACTAAAGAAATCTAACGCACACTACAACCTGCAGAATGCATTTAATCTGGCAGAACAGCACCTCG
GCCTCACTAAACTGTTGGACCCCGAAGACATCAGCGTGGACCATCCTGATGAGAAGTCCATAATCACTTA
TGTGGTGACTTATTACCACTACTTCTCTAAGATGAAGGCCTTAGCTGTTGAAGGAAAACGAATTGGAAAG
GTGCTTGACAATGCTATTGAAACAGAAAAAATGATTGAAAAGTATGAATCACTTGCCTCTGACCTTCTGG
AATGGATTGAACAAACCATCATCATTCTGAACAATCGCAAATTTGCCAATTCACTGGTCGGGGTTCAACA
GCAGCTTCAGGCATTCAACACTTACCGCACTGTGGAGAAACCACCCAAATTTACTGAGAAGGGGAACTTG
GAAGTGCTGCTCTTCACCATTCAGAGCAAGATGAGGGCCAACAACCAGAAGGTCTACATGCCCCGGGAGG
GGAAGCTCATCTCTGACATCAACAAGGCCTGGGAAAGACTGGAAAAAGCGGAACACGAAAGAGAACTGGC
TTTGCGGAATGAGCTCATAAGACAGGAGAAACTGGAACAGCTCGCCCGCAGATTTGATCGCAAGGCAGCT
ATGAGGGAGACTTGGCTGAGCGAAAACCAGCGTCTGGTGTCTCAGGACAACTTTGGGTTTGACCTTCCTG
CAGTTGAGGCCGCCACAAAAAAGCACGAGGCCATTGAGACAGACATTGCCGCATACGAGGAGCGTGTGCA
GGCTGTGGTAGCCGTGGCCAGGGAGCTCGAGGCCGAGAATTACCACGACATCAAGCGCATCACAGCGAGG
AAGGACAATGTCATCCGGCTCTGGGAATACCTACTGGAACTGCTCAGGGCCCGGAGACAGCGGCTCGAGA
TGAACCTGGGGCTGCAGAAGATATTCCAGGAAATGCTCTACATTATGGACTGGATGGATGAAATGAAGGT
GCTAGTATTGTCTCAAGACTATGGCAAACACTTACTTGGTGTGGAAGACCTGTTACAGAAGCACACCCTG
GTTGAAGCAGACATTGGCATCCAGGCAGAGCGGGTGAGAGGTGTCAATGCCTCCGCCCAGAAGTTCGCAA
CAGACGGGGAAGGTTACAAGCCCTGTGACCCCCAGGTGATCCGAGACCGCGTGGCCCACATGGAGTTCTG
TTATCAAGAGCTTTGCCAGCTGGCGGCTGAGCGCAGGGCCCGTCTGGAAGAGTCCCGCCGCCTCTGGAAG
TTCTTCTGGGAGATGGCAGAAGAGGAAGGCTGGATACGGGAGAAGGAGAAGATCCTGTCCTCGGACGATT
ACGGGAAAGACCTGACCAGCGTCATGCGCCTGCTCAGCAAGCACCGGGCGTTCGAGGACGAGATGAGCGG
CCGCAGTGGCCACTTTGAGCAGGCCATCAAGGAAGGCGAAGACATGATCGCGGAGGAGCACTTCGGGTCG
GAGAAGATCCGTGAGAGGATCATTTACATCCGGGAGCAGTGGGCCAACCTAGAGCAGCTCTCGGCCATTC
GGAAGAAGCGCCTGGAGGAGGCCTCCCTGCTGCACCAGTTCCAGGCAGATGCTGATGACATTGATGCCTG
GATGCTGGACATCCTCAAGATTGTCTCCAGCAGCGACGTGGGCCACGATGAGTATTCCACACAGTCTCTG
GTCAAGAAACACAAGGACGTGGCGGAAGAGATCGCCAATTACAGGCCCACCCTTGACACGCTGCACGAAC
AAGCCAGCGCCCTCCCCCAGGAGCATGCCGAGTCTCCAGACGTGAGGGGCAGGCTGTCGGGCATCGAGGA
GCGGTATAAGGAGGTGGCAGAGCTGACGCGGCTGCGGAAGCAGGCACTCCAGGACACTCTGGCCCTGTAC
AAGATGTTCAGCGAGGCTGATGCCTGTGAGCTTTGGATCGACGAGAAGGAGCAGTGGCTCAACAACATGC
AGATCCCAGAGAAGCTGGAGGATCTGGAGGTCATCCAGCACAGATTTGAGAGCCTAGAACCAGAAATGAA
CAACCAGGCTTCCCGGGTTGCAGTGGTGAACCAGATTGCACGCCAGCTGATGCACAGCGGCCACCCAAGT
GAGAAGGAAATCAAAGCCCAGCAGGACAAACTCAACACAAGGTGGAGCCAGTTCAGAGAACTGGTTGACA
GGAAGAAGGATGCCCTCCTGTCTGCCCTGAGCATCCAGAACTACCACCTCGAGTGCAATGAAACCAAATC
CTGGATTCGGGAAAAGACCAAGGTCATCGAGTCCACCCAGGACCTGGGCAATGACCTGGCTGGCGTCATG
GCCCTGCAGCGCAAGCTGACCGGCATGGAGCGGGACTTGGTGGCCATTGAGGCAAAGCTGAGTGACCTGC
AGAAGGAGGCGGAGAAGCTGGAGTCCGAGCACCCCGACCAGGCCCAGGCCATCCTGTCTCGGCTGGCCGA
GATCAGCGACGTGTGGGAGGAGATGAAGACCACCCTGAAAAACCGAGAGGCCTCCCTGGGAGAGGCCAGC
AAGCTGCAGCAGTTCCTACGGGACTTGGACGACTTCCAGTCCTGGCTCTCTAGGACCCAGACAGCGATCG
CCTCGGAGGACATGCCAAACACCCTGACCGAGGCTGAGAAGCTGCTCACGCAGCACGAGAACATCAAGAA
TGAGATCGACAACTACGAGGAGGACTACCAGAAGATGAGGGACATGGGCGAGATGGTCACCCAGGGGCAG
ACCGATGCCCAGTACATGTTTCTGCGGCAGCGGCTGCAGGCCCTGGACACTGGATGGAACGAGCTCCACA
AGATGTGGGAGAACAGACAAAATCTCCTATCCCAGTCACATGCCTACCAGCAGTTCCTCAGAGACACGAA
GCAAGCCGAAGCCTTTCTTAACAACCAGGAGTATGTTCTGGCTCACACTGAAATGCCTACCACCTTGGAA
GGAGCTGAAGCAGCAATTAAAAAGCAAGAGGACTTCATGACCACCATGGACGCCAATGAGGAGAAGATCA
ATGCTGTGGTGGAGACTGGCCGGAGGCTGGTGAGCGATGGGAACATCAACTCAGATCGCATCCAGGAGAA
GGTGGACTCTATTGATGACAGACATAGGAAGAATCGTGAGACAGCCAGTGAACTTTTGATGAGGTTGAAG
GACAACAGGGATCTACAGAAATTCCTGCAAGATTGTCAAGAGCTGTCTCTCTGGATCAATGAGAAGATGC
TCACAGCCCAGGACATGTCTTACGATGAAGCCAGAAATCTGCACAGTAAATGGTTGAAGCATCAAGCATT
TATGGCAGAACTTGCATCCAACAAAGAATGGCTTGACAAAATCGAGAAGGAAGGAATGCAGCTCATTTCA
GAAAAGCCTGAGACGGAAGCTGTGGTGAAGGAGAAACTCACTGGTTTACATAAAATGTGGGAAGTCCTTG
AATCCACTACCCAGACAAAGGCCCAGCGGCTCTTTGATGCAAACAAGGCCGAACTTTTCACCCAGAGCTG
TGCAGATCTAGACAAATGGCTGCACGGCCTGGAGAGTCAGATTCAGTCTGATGACTATGGCAAAGACCTG
ACCAGTGTCAATATCCTGCTGAAAAAGCAACAGATGCTGGAGAATCAGATGGAAGTGCGGAAGAAGGAGA
TCGAAGAGCTCCAAAGCCAAGCCCAGGCCCTGAGTCAGGAAGGGAAGAGCACCGACGAGGTAGACAGCAA
GCGCCTCACCGTGCAGACCAAGTTCATGGAGTTGCTGGAGCCCTTGAACGAGAGGAAGCATAACCTGCTG
GCCTCCAAAGAGATCCATCAGTTCAACAGGGATGTGGAGGACGAGATCTTGTGGGTTGGAGAGAGGATGC
CTTTGGCAACTTCCACGGATCATGGCCACAACCTCCAGACTGTGCAGCTGTTAATAAAGAAAAATCAGAC
CCTCCAGAAAGAAATCCAGGGGCACCAGCCTCGCATTGACGACATCTTTGAGAGGAGCCAAAACATCGTC
ACTGACAGCAGCAGCCTCAGCGCTGAGGCCATCAGACAGAGGCTTGCCGACCTGAAGCAGCTGTGGGGTC
TCCTCATTGAGGAGACAGAGAAACGCCACAGGCGGCTGGAGGAGGCGCACAGGGCCCAGCAGTACTACTT
TGACGCTGCTGAGGCCGAAGCCTGGATGAGCGAGCAGGAGCTGTACATGATGTCAGAGGAGAAGGCCAAG
GATGAGCAGAGTGCTGTCTCCATGTTGAAGAAGCACCAGATCTTAGAACAAGCTGTGGAGGACTATGCAG
AGACCGTGCATCAGCTCTCCAAGACCAGCCGGGCCCTGGTGGCCGACAGCCATCCTGAAAGTGAGCGCAT
TAGCATGCGGCAGTCCAAAGTGGATAAACTGTACGCTGGTCTGAAAGACCTTGCTGAAGAGAGAAGAGGC
AAGCTGGATGAGAGACACAGGTTATTCCAGCTCAACCGGGAGGTGGACGACCTGGAGCAGTGGATCGCTG
AGAGGGAGGTGGTCGCAGGGTCCCATGAACTGGGACAGGACTATGAGCATGTCACGATGTTACAAGAACG
ATTCCGGGAGTTTGCCCGAGACACCGGGAACATTGGGCAGGAGCGCGTGGACACGGTCAATCACCTGGCA
GATGAGCTCATCAACTCTGGACATTCAGATGCCGCCACCATCGCTGAATGGAAGGATGGCCTCAATGAAG
CCTGGGCCGACCTCCTGGAGCTCATTGACACAAGAACACAGATTCTTGCCGCTTCCTATGAACTGCACAA
GTTTTACCACGATGCCAAGGAGATCTTTGGGCGTATACAGGACAAACACAAGAAACTCCCTGAGGAGCTT
GGGAGAGATCAGAACACAGTGGAGACCTTACAGAGAATGCACACTACATTTGAGCATGACATCCAGGCTC
TGGGCACACAGGTGAGGCAGCTGCAGGAGGATGCAGCCCGCCTCCAGGCGGCCTATGCGGGTGACAAGGC
CGACGATATCCAGAAGCGCGAGAACGAGGTCCTGGAAGCCTGGAAGTCCCTCCTGGACGCCTGTGAGAGC
CGCAGGGTGCGGCTGGTGGACACAGGGGACAAGTTCCGCTTCTTCAGCATGGTGCGCGACCTCATGCTCT
GGATGGAGGATGTCATCCGGCAGATCGAGGCCCAGGAGAAGCCAAGGGATGTATCATCTGTTGAACTCTT
AATGAATAATCATCAAGGCATCAAAGCTGAAATTGATGCACGTAATGACAGTTTCACAACCTGCATTGAA
CTTGGGAAATCCCTGTTGGCGAGAAAACACTATGCATCTGAGGAGATCAAGGAAAAATTACTGCAGTTGA
CGGAAAAGACGAAAGAAATGATCGACAAGTGGGAAGACCGATGGGAATGGTTAAGACTGATTCTGGAGGT
CCATCAGTTCTCAAGAGACGCCAGTGTGGCCGAGGCCTGGCTGCTTGGACAGGAGCCGTACCTATCCAGC
CGAGAGATAGGCCAGAGCGTGGACGAGGTGGAGAAGCTCATCAAGCGCCACGAGGCATTTGAAAAGTCTG
CAGCAACCTGGGATGAGAGGTTCTCTGCCCTGGAAAGGCTGACTACATTGGAGTTACTGGAAGTGCGCAG
ACAGCAAGAGGAAGAGGAGAGGAAGAGGCGGCCACCTTCTCCCGAGCCGAGCACGAAGGTTTCAGAGGAA
GCCGAGTCCCAGCAGCAGTGGGATACTTCAAAAGGAGAACAAGTTTCCCAAAACGGTTTGCCAGCTGAAC
AGGGATCTCCACGGATGGCAGAAACGGTGGACACAAGCGAAATGGTCAACGGCGCTACAGAACAAAGGAC
GAGCTCTAAAGAGTCCAGCCCCATCCCCTCCCCGACCTCTGATCGTAAAGCCAAGACTGCCCTCCCAGCC
CAGAGTGCCGCCACCTTACCAGCCAGAACCCAGGAGACACCTTCGGCCCAGATGGAAGGCTTCCTCAATC
GGAAACACGAGTGGGAGGCCCACAATAAGAAAGCCTCAAGTCGCAGTTGGCACAATGTTTATTGTGTCAT
AAATAACCAAGAAATGGGTTTCTACAAAGATGCAAAGACTGCTGCTTCTGGAATTCCCTACCACAGCGAG
GTCCCTGTGAGTTTGAAAGAAGCTGTCTGCGAAGTGGCCCTTGATTACAAAAAGAAGAAACACGTATTCA
AGCTAAGACTAAATGATGGGAACGAATACCTCTTCCAAGCCAAAGACGATGAGGAAATGAACACATGGAT
CCAGGCTATCTCTTCCGCCATCTCCTCTGATAAACACGAGGTGTCTGCCAGCACCCAGAGCACGCCAGCA
TCCAGCCGCGCGCAGACCCTCCCCACCAGCGTCGTCACCATCACCAGCGAGTCCAGTCCCGGCAAGCGGG
AAAAGGACAAAGAGAAAGACAAAGAGAAGCGGTTCAGCCTTTTTGGCAAAAAGAAACCGCGGTACCCATA
CGATGTTCCAGATTACGCTTAGGCGGCCGCGACTCTAGATCATAATCAGCCATACCACATTTGTAGAGGT
TTTACTTGCTTTAAAAAACCTCCCACACCTCCCCCTGAACCTGAAACATAAAATGAATGCAATTGTTGTT
GTTAACTTGTTTATTGCAGCTTATAATGGTTACAAATAAAGCAATAGCATCACAAATTTCACAAATAAAG
CATTTTTTTCACTGCATTCTAGTTGTGGTTTGTCCAAACTCATCAATGTATCTTAAGGCGTAAATTGTAA
GCGTTAATATTTTGTTAAAATTCGCGTTAAATTTTTGTTAAATCAGCTCATTTTTTAACCAATAGGCCGA
AATCGGCAAAATCCCTTATAAATCAAAAGAATAGACCGAGATAGGGT
[37 nt withheld, positions 11108-11144]
AAAGAACGTGGACTCCAACGTCAAAGG
[49 nt withheld, positions 11172-11220]
T
[91 nt withheld, positions 11222-11312]
G
[124 nt withheld, positions 11314-11437]
CAGGTGGCACTTTTCGGGGAAATGTGCGCGGAACCCCTATTTGTTTATTTTTCTAAATACATTCAAATAT
GTATCCGCTCATGAGACAATAACCCTGATAAATGCTTCAATAATATTGAAAAAGGAAGAGTCCTGAGGCG
GAAAGAACCAGCTGTGGAATGTGTGTCAGTTAGGGTGTGGAAAGTCCCCAGGCTCCCCAGCAGGCAGAAG
TATGCAAAGCATGCATCTCAATTAGTCAGCAACCAGGTGTGGAAAGTCCCCAGGCTCCCCAGCAGGCAGA
AGTATGCAAAGCATGCATCTCAATTAGTCAGCAACCATAGTCCCGCCCCTAACTCCGCCCATCCCGCCCC
TAACTCCGCCCAGTTCCGCCCATTC
